>Addgene plasmid #24163 | GFP-PK | addgene partial sequence | sequence record 30031 | 24163 with EGFP-C
CTCGGCTGGACGAGCTGTACAAGTACTCAGATCTCGAGCTCAAGCTTCGAATTAATTCCCACGCTGCCAT
GGCAGACACCTTTCTGGAGCACATGTGCCGCCTGGACATCGACTCCGAGCCAACCATTGCCAGAAACACC
GGCATCATCTGCACCATCGGCCCAGCCTCCCGCTCTGTGGACAAGCTGAAGGAAATGATTAAATCTGGAA
TGAATGTTGCCCGCCTCAACTTCTCGCACGGCACCCACGAGTATCATGAGGGCACAATTAAGAACGTGCG
AGAGGCCACAGAGAGCTTTGCCTCTGACCCGATCACCTACAGACCTGTGGCTATTGCACTGGACACCAAG
GGACCTGAAATCCGAACTGGACTCATCAAGGGAAGTGGCACAGCAGAGGTGGAGCTCAAGAAGGGCGCAG
CTCTCAAAGTGACGCTGGACAATGCCTTCATGGAGAACTGCGATGAGAATGTGCTGTGGGTGGACTACAA
GAACCTCATCAAAGTTATAGATGTGGGCAGCAAAATCTATGTGGATGACGGTCTCATTTCCTTGCT
