[The description below was written by a language model from this plasmid's Addgene catalogue record.]
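Description:
GFP-PK is a mammalian expression plasmid built on the pEGFP-C1 backbone (about 4.7 kb without the insert) that carries chicken (Gallus gallus) pyruvate kinase fused to GFP. The pyruvate kinase coding sequence was inserted by restriction cloning between the EcoRI and KpnI sites of the polylinker, and no mutations are recorded. The plasmid is maintained in E. coli at high copy number under kanamycin selection. No feature table accompanies the record, so the promoter, polyadenylation signal, origins and any mammalian selection marker are not explicitly listed. pEGFP-C1-type vectors generally drive the fusion from the CMV immediate-early promoter with an SV40 polyadenylation signal and carry a dual kanamycin/neomycin resistance cassette, but these should be confirmed against the sequence.

There is some ambiguity about the orientation of the fusion. The catalogue field lists the GFP tag as C-terminal on the insert, whereas the construct name and the C1-series backbone, whose cloning sites lie downstream of the EGFP reading frame, suggest that GFP sits at the N-terminus of pyruvate kinase. The record alone does not resolve this.

The associated publication concerns nucleocytoplasmic shuttling of HIV-1 Vpr. Pyruvate kinase is a large cytoplasmic protein that lacks its own nuclear targeting signals and is widely used as a carrier in localization studies. A GFP-PK fusion is therefore too large to diffuse passively through nuclear pores. It would plausibly serve as a fluorescent cytoplasmic control, or as a reporter scaffold to which candidate nuclear import or export sequences can be attached and followed by microscopy in transfected mammalian cells. The record itself does not state a specific purpose.
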