Addgene plasmid #24163: GFP-PK
Depositing lab: Warner Greene. Depositing organization: J. David Gladstone Institutes. Publication: Nucleocytoplasmic shuttling by human immunodeficiency virus type 1 Vpr. Sherman MP, de Noronha CM, Heusch MI, Greene S, Greene WC. J Virol. 2001 Feb . 75(3):1522-32. 10.1128/JVI.75.3.1522-1532.2001 PubMed 11152524.
Backbone
  Vector backbone: pEGFP-C1
  Backbone size w/o insert (bp): 4700
  Vector type: Mammalian Expression
Growth in bacteria
  Bacterial resistance: Kanamycin, 50 μg/mL
  Growth temperature: 37°C
  Growth strain: DH5alpha
  Copy number: High Copy
Gene/Insert
  Gene/Insert name: pyruvate kinase (alt name: PK)
  Species: G. gallus (chicken)
  Mutation: n/a
  Tag / fusion protein: GFP (C terminal on insert)
  Cloning method: Restriction Enzyme; 5′ cloning site EcoRI (unknown if destroyed); 3′ cloning site KpnI (unknown if destroyed)
  Sequencing primers: 5′ N/A
Terms and licenses: Academic/Nonprofit Terms; Industry Terms: Not Available to Industry
How to cite: GFP-PK was a gift from Warner Greene (Addgene plasmid # 24163 ; http://n2t.net/addgene:24163 ; RRID:Addgene_24163)
